Addgene plasmid #237957: TRAV6
Purpose: Encodes TRAV6 allele, P2A, and TRBC to generate TCRs via cloning
Depositing lab: Michael Birnbaum. Depositing organization: Massachusetts Institute of Technology. Publication: Scalable TCR synthesis and screening enable antigen reactivity mapping in vitiligo. Gaglione SA, Mukkamala RS, Krishna C, Smith BE, Wadsworth MH 2nd, Jelinsky SA, Perez CR, Schmidt-Hong L, Katz EL, Gellatly KJ, Ali LR, Shen J, Holec PV, Zhao QH, Chan AO, Xu EJK, Kravarik KM, Guzova JA, Dobson CS, Singh H, Garber M, Dougan M, Dougan SK, Harris JE, Winkler A, Birnbaum ME. Immunity. 2026 Feb 10;59(2):477-493.e9. doi: 10.1016/j.immuni.2026.01.001. Epub 2026 Jan 28. PubMed 41610844.
Backbone
  Vector backbone: pTwist Kan High Copy v2
  Backbone manufacturer: Twist
  Backbone size w/o insert (bp): 2255
  Vector type: Synthetic Biology
Growth in bacteria
  Bacterial resistance: Kanamycin, 50 μg/mL
  Growth temperature: 37°C
  Growth strain: DH5alpha
  Copy number: High Copy
Gene/Insert
  Gene/Insert name: TRBC-P2A-TRAV6
  Species: H. sapiens (human)
  Insert size (bp): 952
  Mutation: None
  Entrez Gene: TRAV6 (a.k.a. TCRAV5S1, TCRAV6S1)
  Cloning method: Unknown
Terms and licenses: Academic/Nonprofit Terms; Industry Terms: Not Available to Industry
Depositor comments: Please visit https://doi.org/10.1101/2025.04.24.649726 for bioRxiv preprint.
How to cite: TRAV6 was a gift from Michael Birnbaum (Addgene plasmid # 237957 ; http://n2t.net/addgene:237957 ; RRID:Addgene_237957)
