[The description below was written by a language model from this plasmid's Addgene catalogue record and pLannotate feature annotations shown in this document.]
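Description:
TRAV6 is a small bacterial cloning plasmid built on the Twist pTwist Kan High Copy v2 backbone and classed as a synthetic-biology part rather than an expression vector. The sequenced record is about 3.2 kb and is maintained in E. coli through a high-copy ColE1/pUC-type origin with selection by a kanamycin resistance gene (aminoglycoside phosphotransferase). The short rop and lacZα fragments picked up by annotation appear to be backbone remnants, not functional elements. No eukaryotic promoter, polyadenylation signal or viral element is annotated, so the plasmid seems to serve as a donor of DNA parts and not as something to be expressed directly in cells.

The roughly 950 bp human insert is described as TRBC-P2A-TRAV6. The feature table shows a T cell receptor beta constant region (annotated as TRBC2) followed on the same strand by a TRAV6 alpha variable gene segment. The short gap between them is consistent with the P2A self-cleaving peptide named in the catalogue entry, although it was not itself annotated. This arrangement supplies the invariant middle of a bicistronic TCR cassette: the end of a beta chain, a 2A sequence that lets both chains be translated from one open reading frame as separate polypeptides, and the germline start of an alpha chain.

According to the stated purpose, the plasmid is used to generate full TCRs by cloning, presumably by joining this module with the remaining chain-specific pieces. It comes from work on scalable TCR synthesis and antigen reactivity screening. The record does not state the assembly method or the destination vector.
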