Features (pLannotate 1.2.2; 6 found; start..end, strand, type, name):
    245..833     -  rep_origin     ori: high-copy-number ColE1/pMB1/pBR322/pUC origin of replication
   1014..1823    -  CDS            KanR: aminoglycoside phosphotransferase; aph(3')-Ia; confers resistance to kanamycin in bacteria or G418 (Geneticin®) in eukaryotes
   1930..1971    +  CDS            rop (fragment): Rop protein, which maintains plasmids at low copy number; rop
   2160..2203    -  CDS            lacZα (fragment): LacZα fragment of β-galactosidase; lacZ fragment
   2281..2796    +  CDS            TRBC2: TRBC2_HUMAN - Also known as TCRBC2 From Homo sapiens (Human).
   2863..3183    +  CDS            TRAV6 (fragment): TVA6_HUMAN - Also known as TCRAV5S1 From Homo sapiens (Human).
>Addgene plasmid #237957 | TRAV6 | addgene full sequence | sequence record 478901 | Addgene NGS Result
AGGCTAGGTGGAGGCTCAGTGATGATAAGTCTGCGATGGTGGATGCATGTGTCATGGTCATAGCTGTTTC
CTGTGTGAAATTGTTATCCGCTCAGAGGGCACAATCCTATTCCGCGCTATCCGACAATCTCCAAGACATT
AGGTGGAGTTCAGTTCGGCGTATGGCATATGTCGCTGGAAAGAACATGTGAGCAAAAGGCCAGCAAAAGG
CCAGGAACCGTAAAAAGGCCGCGTTGCTGGCGTTTTTCCATAGGCTCCGCCCCCCTGACGAGCATCACAA
AAATCGACGCTCAAGTCAGAGGTGGCGAAACCCGACAGGACTATAAAGATACCAGGCGTTTCCCCCTGGA
AGCTCCCTCGTGCGCTCTCCTGTTCCGACCCTGCCGCTTACCGGATACCTGTCCGCCTTTCTCCCTTCGG
GAAGCGTGGCGCTTTCTCATAGCTCACGCTGTAGGTATCTCAGTTCGGTGTAGGTCGTTCGCTCCAAGCT
GGGCTGTGTGCACGAACCCCCCGTTCAGCCCGACCGCTGCGCCTTATCCGGTAACTATCGTCTTGAGTCC
AACCCGGTAAGACACGACTTATCGCCACTGGCAGCAGCCACTGGTAACAGGATTAGCAGAGCGAGGTATG
TAGGCGGTGCTACAGAGTTCTTGAAGTGGTGGCCTAACTACGGCTACACTAGAAGAACAGTATTTGGTAT
CTGCGCTCTGCTGAAGCCAGTTACCTTCGGAAAAAGAGTTGGTAGCTCTTGATCCGGCAAACAAACCACC
GCTGGTAGCGGTGGTTTTTTTGTTTGCAAGCAGCAGATTACGCGCAGAAAAAAAGGATCTCAAGAAGAAG
ATCCTTTGATCTTTTCTACGGGGTCTGACGCTCAGTGGAACGAAAACTCACGTTAAGGGATTTTGGTCAT
GAGATTATCAAAAAGGATCTTCACCTAGATCCTTTTAAATTAAAAATGAAGTTTTAAATCAAGCCCAATC
TGAATAATGTTACAACCAATTAACCAATTCTGATTAGAAAAACTCATCGAGCATCAAATGAAACTGCAAT
TTATTCATATCAGGATTATCAATACCATATTTTTGAAAAAGCCGTTTCTGTAATGAAGGAGAAAACTCAC
CGAGGCAGTTCCATAGGATGGCAAGATCCTGGTATCGGTCTGCGATTCCGACTCGTCCAACATCAATACA
ACCTATTAATTTCCCCTCGTCAAAAATAAGGTTATCAAGTGAGAAATCACCATGAGTGACGACTGAATCC
GGTGAGAATGGCAAAAGTTTATGCATTTCTTTCCAGACTTGTTCAACAGGCCAGCCATTACGCTCGTCAT
CAAAATCACTCGCATCAACCAAACCGTTATTCATTCGTGATTGCGCCTGAGCAAGACGAAATACGCGATC
GCTGTTAAAAGGACAATTACAAACAGGAATCGAATGCAACCGGCGCAGGAACACTGCCAGCGCATCAACA
ATATTTTCACCTGAATCAGGATATTCTTCTAATACCTGGAATGCTGTTTTTCCGGGGATCGCAGTGGTGA
GTAACCATGCATCATCAGGAGTACGGATAAAATGCTTGATGGTCGGAAGAGGCATAAATTCCGTCAGCCA
GTTTAGTCTGACCATCTCATCTGTAACATCATTGGCAACGCTACCTTTGCCATGTTTCAGAAACAACTCT
GGCGCATCGGGCTTCCCATACAAGCGATAGATTGTCGCACCTGATTGCCCGACATTATCGCGAGCCCATT
TATACCCATATAAATCAGCATCCATGTTGGAATTTAATCGCGGCCTCGACGTTTCCCGTTGAATATGGCT
CATAACACCCCTTGTATTACTGTTTATGTAAGCAGACAGTTTTATTGTTCATGATGATATATTTTTATCT
TGTGCAATGTAACATCAGAGATTTTGAGACACGGGCCAGAGCTGCATCGCGCGTTTCGGTGATGACGGTG
AAAACCTCTGACACATGCAGCTCCCGGGACGGTCACAGCTTGTCTGTAAGCGGATGCCGGGAGCAGACAA
GCCCGTCAGGGCGCGTCAGCGGGTGTTGGCTGTTGTTTGTCGCATTATACGAGCGTCCAGGTTGGGATAC
CTGAAACAAAACCCATCGTACGGCCAAGGAAGTCTCCAATAACTGTGATCCACCACAAGCGCCAGGGTTT
TCCCAGTCACGACGTTGTAAAACGACGGCCAGTCATGCATAATCCGCACGCATCTGGAATAAGGAAGTGC
CATTCCGCCTGACCTCTCGAGTAATAGAGACCCGTCTCATCCTCCCGAGGTCGCTGTGTTTGAGCCATCA
GAAGCAGAGATCTCCCACACCCAAAAGGCCACACTGGTGTGCCTGGCCACAGGCTTCTACCCCGACCACG
TGGAGCTGAGCTGGTGGGTGAATGGGAAGGAGGTGCACAGTGGGGTCAGCACAGACCCGCAGCCCCTCAA
GGAGCAGCCCGCCCTCAATGACTCCAGATACTGCCTGAGCAGCCGCCTGAGAGTCTCGGCCACCTTCTGG
CAGAACCCCCGCAACCACTTCCGCTGTCAAGTCCAGTTCTACGGGCTCTCGGAGAATGACGAGTGGACCC
AGGATAGGGCCAAACCTGTCACCCAGATCGTCAGCGCCGAGGCCTGGGGTAGAGCAGACTGTGGCTTCAC
CTCCGAGTCTTACCAGCAAGGGGTCCTGTCTGCCACCATCCTCTATGAGATCTTGCTAGGGAAGGCCACC
TTGTATGCCGTGCTGGTCAGTGCCCTCGTGCTGATGGCCATGGTCAAGAGAAAGGATTCCAGAGGCGGAA
GTGGAGCAACCAATTTCTCCTTGCTGAAGCAGGCCGGTGACGTTGAGGAAAACCCAGGACCAATGGAGTC
ATTCCTGGGAGGTGTTTTGCTGATTTTGTGGCTTCAAGTGGACTGGGTGAAGAGTCAGAAGATAGAACAG
AACAGCGAGGCCCTGAACATTCAGGAGGGTAAAACGGCCACCCTGACCTGCAACTATACAAACTATTCCC
CAGCATACTTACAGTGGTACCGACAAGATCCAGGAAGAGGCCCTGTTTTCTTGCTACTCATACGTGAAAA
TGAGAAAGAAAAAAGGAAAGAAAGACTGAAGGTCACCTTTGATACCACCCTTAAACAGAGTTTGTTTCAT
ATCACAGCCTCCCAGCCTGCAGACTCAGCCACGGAGACGCGGTCTCAAAACCTCGAG
